Addgene plasmid #218012: pMBS-854
Purpose: mVenus fluorescent protein
Depositing lab: Michael Schroda. Depositing organization: Rheinland-Pfälzische Technische Universität Kaiserslautern. Publication: A Modular Cloning Toolkit for the production of recombinant proteins in Leishmania tarentolae. Hieronimus K, Donauer T, Klein J, Hinkel B, Spanle JV, Probst A, Niemeyer J, Kibrom S, Kiefer AM, Schneider L, Husemann B, Bischoff E, Mohring S, Bayer N, Klein D, Engels A, Ziehmer BG, Stiebeta J, Moroka P, Schroda M, Deponte M. Microb Cell. 2024 Apr 30;11:128-142. doi: 10.15698/mic2024.04.821. eCollection 2024. PubMed 38799406.
Backbone
  Vector backbone: pAGM1299
  Backbone manufacturer: Sylvestre Marillonnet (Addgene plasmid #47988)
  Backbone size w/o insert (bp): 2845
  Total vector size (bp): 2967
  Vector type: Synthetic Biology
Growth in bacteria
  Bacterial resistance: Spectinomycin, 50 μg/mL
  Growth temperature: 37°C
  Growth strain: DH5alpha
  Copy number: High Copy
Gene/Insert
  Gene/Insert name: mVenus
  Species: Synthetic
  Insert size (bp): 724
  Cloning method: Golden Gate
  Sequencing primers: 5′ CAATACGCAAACCGCCTCTCC; 3′ AATAGGCGTATCACGAGGC
Terms and licenses: Academic/Nonprofit Terms; Industry Terms: Not Available to Industry
Depositor comments: Level 0 MoClo Part Position B4, insert can be released via BsaI digest
How to cite: pMBS-854 was a gift from Michael Schroda (Addgene plasmid # 218012 ; http://n2t.net/addgene:218012 ; RRID:Addgene_218012)
