[The description below was written by a language model from this plasmid's Addgene catalogue record and pLannotate feature annotations shown in this document.]
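Description:
pMBS-854 is a Level 0 Modular Cloning (MoClo) part plasmid carrying the coding sequence for the yellow fluorescent protein mVenus, built in the pAGM1299 acceptor backbone by Golden Gate assembly. It belongs to a MoClo toolkit developed for producing recombinant proteins in the protozoan host Leishmania tarentolae. The plasmid itself is a small (about 3 kb) E. coli storage and donor vector rather than an expression construct. It replicates from a high-copy ColE1/pUC-type origin and is selected with spectinomycin through the aadA aminoglycoside adenylyltransferase gene, with an annotated AmpR (bla) promoter lying upstream of it. The short annotated fragments of an integrase, a gentamicin acetyltransferase, lacI and an RSF origin are partial matches to backbone sequence around the resistance cassette and cloning site, not functional elements.

The payload is a synthetic mVenus open reading frame of roughly 720 bp. mVenus is a monomeric, rapidly maturing, constitutively fluorescent derivative of Aequorea victoria GFP. No promoter, untranslated regions or terminator for the final host are annotated around it, which is consistent with a Level 0 part that supplies a single standardised module. The depositor assigns it to MoClo position B4 and notes that the insert can be released by BsaI digestion. BsaI is a type IIS enzyme that cuts outside its recognition site, so the excised fragment carries position-specific overhangs that direct ordered ligation with neighbouring parts into a Level 1 transcription unit. The record does not state whether the part is meant as a fusion tag or a standalone reporter. In practice it provides mVenus as a building block for fluorescent constructs assembled within this toolkit.
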