Features (pLannotate 1.2.2; 8 found; start..end, strand, type, name):
     33..166     +  rep_origin     RSF ori (fragment): Plasmids containing the RSF 1030 origin of replication can be propagated in E. coli cells that contain additional plasmids with compatible origins.
    168..217     +  CDS            lacI (fragment): lac repressor; lacI; The lac repressor binds to the lac operator to inhibit transcription in E. coli. This inhibition can be relieved by adding lactose or isopropyl-β-D-thiogalactopyranoside (IPTG).
    237..950     +  CDS            mVenus: mVenus is a basic (constitutively fluorescent) yellow fluorescent protein published in 2006, derived from Aequorea victoria. It is reported to be a rapidly-maturing monomer with moderate acid sensitivity.
   1078..1182    +  promoter       AmpR promoter: bla
   1173..1253    -  CDS            int (fragment): INT2_ECOLX - Protein inferred from homology: Swiss-Prot protein existence level 3. Putative integrase believed to be involved in the insertion of antibiotic resistance genes into plasmids and transposons. From Escherichia coli.
   1341..1397    +  CDS            GmR (fragment): gentamycin acetyltransferase; aacC1; confers resistance to gentamycin
   1404..2192    +  CDS            aadA: S3AD_ECOLX - Experimental evidence at protein level: Swiss-Prot protein existence level 1. Mediates bacterial resistance to the antibiotics streptomycin and spectinomycin. From Escherichia coli.
   2366..2954    +  rep_origin     ori: high-copy-number ColE1/pMB1/pBR322/pUC origin of replication
>Addgene plasmid #218012 | pMBS-854 | addgene full sequence | sequence record 434522 | Addgene NGS Result
GCCTTTTTACGGTTCCTGGCCTTTTGCTGGCCTTTTGCTCACATGTTCTTTCCTGCGTTATCCCCTGATT
CTGTGGATAACCGTATTACCGCCTTTGAGTGAGCTGATACCGCTCGCCGCAGCCGAACGACCGAGCGCAG
CGAGTCAGTGAGCGAGGAAGCGGAAGAGCGCCCAATACGCAAACCGCCTCTCCCCGCGCGTTGGCCGATT
CATTAATCACTCTGTGGTCTCAAGGTGTGAGCAAGGGCGAGGAGCTGTTCACCGGCGTGGTGCCCATCCT
GGTGGAGCTGGACGGCGACGTGAACGGCCACAAGTTCAGCGTGAGCGGCGAGGGCGAGGGCGACGCCACC
TACGGCAAGCTGACCCTGAAGCTGATCTGCACCACCGGCAAGCTGCCCGTGCCCTGGCCCACCCTGGTGA
CCACCCTGGGCTACGGCCTGCAGTGCTTCGCCCGCTACCCCGACCACATGAAGCAGCACGACTTCTTCAA
GAGCGCCATGCCCGAGGGCTACGTGCAGGAGCGCACCATCTTCTTCAAGGACGACGGTAACTACAAGACC
CGCGCCGAGGTGAAGTTCGAGGGCGACACCCTGGTGAACCGCATCGAGCTGAAGGGCATCGACTTCAAGG
AGGACGGCAACATCCTGGGCCACAAGCTGGAGTACAACTACAACAGCCACAACGTGTACATCACCGCCGA
CAAGCAGAAGAACGGCATCAAGGCCAACTTCAAGATCCGCCACAACATCGAGGACGGCGGCGTGCAGCTG
GCCGACCACTACCAGCAGAACACCCCCATCGGCGACGGCCCCGTGCTGCTGCCCGACAACCACTACCTGA
GCTACCAGAGCAAGCTGAGCAAGGACCCCAACGAGAAGCGCGACCACATGGTGCTGCTGGAGTTCGTGAC
CGCCGCCGGCATCACCCTGGGCATGGACGAGCTGTACAAGGGTTCGTGAGACCACGAAGTGGCTCTTCAG
TGGACGAAAGGGCCTCGTGATACGCCTATTTTTATAGGTTAATGTCATGATAATAATGGTTTCTTAGACG
TCAGGTGGCACTTTTCGGGGAAATGTGCGCGGAACCCCTATTTGTTTATTTTTCTAAATACATTCAAATA
TGTATCCGCTCATGAGACAATAACCCTGATAAATGCTTCAATAATATTGAAAAAGGAAGAGTATGCGCTC
ACGCAACTGGTCCAGAACCTTGACCGAACGCAGCGGTGGTAACGGCGCAGTGGCGGTTTTCATGGCTTGT
TATGACTGTTTTTTTTTGGGGTACAGTCTATGCCTCGGGCATCCAAGCAGCAAGCGCGTTACGCCGTGGG
TCGATGTTTGATGTTATGGAGCAGCAACGATGTTACGCAGCAGGGCAGTCGCCCTAAAACAAAGTTAAAC
ATCATGAGGGAAGCGGTGATCGCCGAAGTATCGACTCAACTATCAGAGGTAGTTGGCGTCATCGAGCGCC
ATCTCGAACCGACGTTGCTGGCCGTACATTTGTACGGCTCCGCAGTGGATGGCGGCCTGAAGCCACACAG
CGATATTGATTTGCTGGTTACGGTGACCGTAAGGCTTGATGAAACAACGCGGCGAGCTTTGATCAACGAC
CTTTTGGAAACTTCGGCTTCCCCTGGAGAGAGCGAGATTCTCCGCGCTGTAGAAGTCACCATTGTTGTGC
ACGACGACATCATTCCGTGGCGTTATCCAGCTAAGCGCGAACTGCAATTTGGAGAATGGCAGCGCAATGA
CATTCTTGCAGGTATCTTCGAGCCAGCCACGATCGACATTGATCTGGCTATCTTGCTGACAAAAGCAAGA
GAACATAGCGTTGCCTTGGTAGGTCCAGCGGCGGAGGAACTCTTTGATCCGGTTCCTGAACAGGATCTAT
TTGAGGCGCTAAATGAAACCTTAACGCTATGGAACTCGCCGCCCGACTGGGCTGGCGATGAGCGAAATGT
AGTGCTTACGTTGTCCCGCATTTGGTACAGCGCAGTAACCGGCAAAATCGCGCCGAAGGATGTCGCTGCC
GACTGGGCAATGGAGCGCCTGCCGGCCCAGTATCAGCCCGTCATACTTGAAGCTAGACAGGCTTATCTTG
GACAAGAAGAAGATCGCTTGGCCTCGCGCGCAGATCAGTTGGAAGAATTTGTCCATTACGTAAAAGGCGA
GATCACCAAGGTAGTCGGCAAATAACTGTCAGACCAAGTTTACTCATATATACTTTAGATTGATTTAAAA
CTTCATTTTTAATTTAAAAGGATCTAGGTGAAGATCCTTTTTGATAATCTCATGACCAAAATCCCTTAAC
GTGAGTTTTCGTTCCACTGAGCGTCAGACCCCGTAGAAAAGATCAAAGGATCTTCTTGAGATCCTTTTTT
TCTGCGCGTAATCTGCTGCTTGCAAACAAAAAAACCACCGCTACCAGCGGTGGTTTGTTTGCCGGATCAA
GAGCTACCAACTCTTTTTCCGAAGGTAACTGGCTTCAGCAGAGCGCAGATACCAAATACTGTTCTTCTAG
TGTAGCCGTAGTTAGGCCACCACTTCAAGAACTCTGTAGCACCGCCTACATACCTCGCTCTGCTAATCCT
GTTACCAGTGGCTGCTGCCAGTGGCGATAAGTCGTGTCTTACCGGGTTGGACTCAAGACGATAGTTACCG
GATAAGGCGCAGCGGTCGGGCTGAACGGGGGGTTCGTGCACACAGCCCAGCTTGGAGCGAACGACCTACA
CCGAACTGAGATACCTACAGCGTGAGCTATGAGAAAGCGCCACGCTTCCCGAAGGGAGAAAGGCGGACAG
GTATCCGGTAAGCGGCAGGGTCGGAACAGGAGAGCGCACGAGGGAGCTTCCAGGGGGAAACGCCTGGTAT
CTTTATAGTCCTGTCGGGTTTCGCCACCTCTGACTTGAGCGTCGATTTTTGTGATGCTCGTCAGGGGGGC
GGAGCCTATGGAAAAACGCCAGCAACGCG
